>Addgene plasmid #68879 | pCR8-CHD5-FRAGMENT | addgene partial sequence | sequence record 122394 | M13-F20 5'-TGTAAAACGACGGCCAGT-3'
CATATGATTTTATTTTGACTGATAGTGACCTGTTCGTTGCAACAAATTGATGAGCAATGCTTTTTTATAA
TGCCAACTTTGTACAAAAAAGCAGGCTCCGAATTCGCCCTTAGGATTGATGATGGTGACGGCTATGAGAC
AGACCACCAGGATTACTGTGAGGTGTGCCAGCAGGGTGGGGAGATCATCCTGTGCGACACCTGCCCGAGG
GCCTACCATCTCGTATGCCTGGACCCAGAGCTGGAGAAGGCTCCCGAGGGCAAGTGGAGCTGCCCCCACT
GTGAGAAGGAGGGGATCCAGTGGGAGCCGAAGGACGACGACGATGAAGAGGAGGAGGGCGGCTGCGAGGA
GGAGGAGGACGACCACATGGAGTTCTGCCGCGTGTGCAAGGACGGGGGCGAGCTGCTCTGCTGCGACGCC
TGCCCCTCCTCCTACCACCTGCATTGCCTCAACCCGCCGCTGCCCGAGATCCCAAACGGTGAATGGCTCT
GCCCGCGCTGTACTTGCCCCCCACTGAAGGGCAAAGTCCAGCGGATTCTACACTGGAGGTGGACGGAGCC
CCCTGCCCCCTTCATGGTGGGGCTGCCGGGGCCTGACGTGGAGCCCAGCCTCCCTCCACCTAAGCCCCTG
GAGGGCATCCCTGAGAGAGAGTTCTTTGTCAAGTGGGCAGGGCTGTCCTACTGGCATTGCTCCTGGGTGA
AGGAGCTACAGCTGGAGCTGTACCACACGGTGATGTATCGCAACTACCAAAGAAAGAACGACATGGATGA
GCCGCCCCCCTTTGACTACGGCTCTGGGGATGAAGACGGCAAGAGCGAGAAGAGGAAGAACAAGGACCCC
CTCTATGCCAAGATGGAGGAGCGCTTCTACCGCTATGGCATCAAGCCAGAGTGGATGATGATTCACCGAA
TCCTGAACCATAGCTTTGACAAGAAGGGGGATGTGCACTACCTGATCAAGTGGAAAGACCTGCCCTACGA
CCAGTGCACCTGGGAGATCGATGACATCGACATCCCCTACTACGACAACCTCAAGCAGGCCTACTGGGGC
CACAGGGAGCTGATGCTGGGAGAAGACACCAGGCTGCCCAAGAGGCTGCTCAAGAAGGGCAAGAAGCTGA
GGGACGACAAGCAGTAAAAGGCGAATTCGACC
