>Addgene plasmid #68879 | pCR8-CHD5-FRAGMENT | addgene partial sequence | sequence record 122396 | M13-Rev 5'-CAGGAAACAGCTATGACC-3'
GGGGATATCAGCTGGATGGCAATAATGATTTTATTTTGACTGATAGTGACCTGTTCGTTGCAACAAATTG
ATGAGCAATTATTTTTTATAATGCCAACTTTGTACAAGAAAGCTGGGTCGAATTCGCCCTTCTACTGCTT
GTCGTCCCTCAGCTTCTTGCCCTTCTTGAGCAGCCTCTTGGGCAGCCTGGTGTCTTCTCCCAGCATCAGC
TCCCTGTGGCCCCAGTAGGCCTGCTTGAGGTTGTCGTAGTAGGGGATGTCGATGTCATCGATCTCCCAGG
TGCACTGGTCGTAGGGCAGGTCTTTCCACTTGATCAGGTAGTGCACATCCCCCTTCTTGTCAAAGCTATG
GTTCAGGATTCGGTGAATCATCATCCACTCTGGCTTGATGCCATAGCGGTAGAAGCGCTCCTCCATCTTG
GCATAGAGGGGGTCCTTGTTCTTCCTCTTCTCGCTCTTGCCGTCTTCATCCCCAGAGCCGTAGTCAAAGG
GGGGCGGCTCATCCATGTCGTTCTTTCTTTGGTAGTTGCGATACATCACCGTGTGGTACAGCTCCAGCTG
TAGCTCCTTCACCCAGGAGCAATGCCAGTAGGACAGCCCTGCCCACTTGACAAAGAACTCTCTCTCAGGG
ATGCCCTCCAGGGGCTTAGGTGGAGGGAGGCTGGGCTCCACGTCAGGCCCCGGCAGCCCCACCATGAAGG
GGGCAGGGGGCTCCGTCCACCTCCAGTGTAGAATCCGCTGGACTTTGCCCTTCAGTGGGGGGCAAGTACA
GCGCGGGCAGAGCCATTCACCGTTTGGGATCTCGGGCAGCGGCGGGTTGAGGCAATGCAGGTGGTAGGAG
GAGGGGCAGGCGTCGCAGCAGAGCAGCTCGCCCCCGTCCTTGCACACGCGGCAGAACTCCATGTGGTCGT
CCTCCTCCTCCTCG
