[The description below was written by a language model from this plasmid's Addgene catalogue record.]
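Description:
pCR8-CHD5-FRAGMENT is a Gateway entry clone built on the commercial pCR8 backbone (about 2.8 kb without insert), a small bacterial cloning vector. It is propagated in E. coli under spectinomycin selection; the record lists the copy number as unknown and includes no feature table, so the origin of replication and exact element positions are not documented here. As an entry vector, pCR8 normally places the cloned fragment between attL recombination sites. An LR clonase reaction can then move the insert in a defined orientation into any attR-containing destination vector. M13 forward and reverse priming sites flank the cloning region and are listed for sequence verification of the insert.

The insert is a partial coding sequence of human CHD5 (chromodomain helicase DNA-binding protein 5), a chromatin remodelling factor, covering amino acids 331–672 rather than the full-length protein. The record does not say which protein domains this segment is meant to capture, and the method used to clone it is also not given. No promoter is present, which fits a shuttle clone: the plasmid is not intended to express the fragment itself. Promoters, epitope or affinity tags and host-specific selection markers would all come from the chosen destination vector after recombination. The stated purpose is simply to serve as a Gateway entry vector for CHD5. The associated study concerns the role of CHD5 in neurogenesis, gene activation and Polycomb-mediated repression, so the fragment was probably used to generate expression constructs for dissecting the function of this region of the protein, although the record does not specify those downstream applications.
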