Addgene plasmid #68879: pCR8-CHD5-FRAGMENT
Purpose: GW entry vector for CHD5
Depositing lab: Adrian Bracken. Depositing organization: Trinity College Dublin. Publication: CHD5 is required for neurogenesis and has a dual role in facilitating gene expression and polycomb gene repression. Egan CM, Nyman U, Skotte J, Streubel G, Turner S, O'Connell DJ, Rraklli V, Dolan MJ, Chadderton N, Hansen K, Farrar GJ, Helin K, Holmberg J, Bracken AP. Dev Cell. 2013 Aug 12;26(3):223-36. doi: 10.1016/j.devcel.2013.07.008. PubMed 23948251.
Backbone
  Vector backbone: pCR8
  Backbone manufacturer: Invitrogen
  Backbone size w/o insert (bp): 2800
  Vector type: Gateway Entry Vector
Growth in bacteria
  Bacterial resistance: Spectinomycin, 50 μg/mL
  Growth temperature: 37°C
  Growth strain: DH5alpha
  Copy number: Unknown
Gene/Insert
  Gene/Insert name: CHD5
  Species: H. sapiens (human)
  Mutation: 331-672aa
  Entrez Gene: CHD5 (a.k.a. CHD-5)
  Promoter: none
  Cloning method: Unknown
  Sequencing primers: 5′ M13-F20; 3′ M13 Rev
Terms and licenses: Academic/Nonprofit Terms; Industry Terms: Not Available to Industry
How to cite: pCR8-CHD5-FRAGMENT was a gift from Adrian Bracken (Addgene plasmid # 68879 ; http://n2t.net/addgene:68879 ; RRID:Addgene_68879)
